>Addgene plasmid #139903 | pBEL1999 | addgene full sequence | sequence record 342007 | Addgene NGS Result
GGTTTGCGTATTGGGCGCCAGGGTGGTTTTTCTTTTCACCAGTGAGACGGGCAACAGCTGATTGCCCTTC
ACCGCCTGGCCCTGAGAGAGTTGCAGCAAGCGGTCCACGCTGGTTTGCCCCAGCAGGCGAAAATCCTGTT
TGATGGTGGTTAACGGCGGGATATAACATGAGCTGTCTTCGGTATCGTCGTATCCCACTACCGAGATATC
CGCACCAACGCGCAGCCCGGACTCGGTAATGGCGCGCATTGCGCCCAGCGCCATCTGATCGTTGGCAACC
AGCATCGCAGTGGGAACGATGCCCTCATTCAGCATTTGCATGGTTTGTTGAAAACCGGACATGGCACTCC
AGTCGCCTTCCCGTTCCGCTATCGGCTGAATTTGATTGCGAGTGAGATATTTATGCCAGCCAGCCAGACG
CAGACGCGCCGAGACAGAACTTAATGGGCCCGCTAACAGCGCGATTTGCTGGTGACCCAATGCGACCAGA
TGCTCCACGCCCAGTCGCGTACCGTCTTCATGGGAGAAAATAATACTGTTGATGGGTGTCTGGTCAGAGA
CATCAAGAAATAACGCCGGAACATTAGTGCAGGCAGCTTCCACAGCAATGGCATCCTGGTCATCCAGCGG
ATAGTTAATGATCAGCCCACTGACGCGTTGCGCGAGAAGATTGTGCACCGCCGCTTTACAGGCTTCGACG
CCGCTTCGTTCTACCATCGACACCACCACGCTGGCACCCAGTTGATCGGCGCGAGATTTAATCGCCGCGA
CAATTTGCGACGGCGCGTGCAGGGCCAGACTGGAGGTGGCAACGCCAATCAGCAACGACTGTTTGCCCGC
CAGTTGTTGTGCCACGCGGTTGGGAATGTAATTCAGCTCCGCCATCGCCGCTTCCACTTTTTCCCGCGTT
TTCGCAGAAACGTGGCTGGCCTGGTTCACCACGCGGGAAACGGTCTGATAAGAGACACCGGCATACTCTG
CGACATCGTATAACGTTACTGGTTTCACATTCACCACCCTGAATTGACTCTCTTCCGGGCGCTATCATGC
CATACCGCGAAAGGTTTTGCGCCATTCGATGGTGTCCGGGATCTCGACGCTCTCCCTTATGCGACTCCTG
CATTAGGAAGCAGCCCAGTAGTAGGTTGAGGCCGTTGAGCACCGCCGCCGCAAGGAATGGTGCATGCAAG
GAGATGGCGCCCAACAGTCCCCCGGCCACGGGGCCTGCCACCATACCCACGCCGAAACAAGCGCTCATGA
GCCCGAAGTGGCGAGCCCGATCTTCCCCATCGGTGATGTCGGCGATATAGGCGCCAGCAACCGCACCTGT
GGCGCCGGTGATGCCGGCCACGATGCGTCCGGCGTAGAGGATCGAGATCTCGATCCCGCGAAATTAATAC
GACTCACTATAGGGGAATTGTGAGCGGATAACAATTCCCCTCTAGAAATAATTTTGTTTAACTTTGGCCC
AGGCGGCCAGGAGGGTCTCACATGCAGGACCGGGGTAATACCGTCACCATCGACTTTATGTCGGCGGATG
GTATTGTTCCAGGCCGTACGCCTGTTCGTTATCAGGGCGTTGAAGTCGGAACAGTGCAGGACATCAGCCT
CAGCGACGATCTTCGTAAGATTGAAGTCAAGGTCAGCATCAAGTCCGATATGAAAGATGCGCTGCGCGAA
GAGACTCAGTTCTGGCTGGTGACGCCAAAAGCATCGTTGGCAGGTGTCTCCGGGCTGGACGCCCTCGTCG
GTGGGAACTATATCGGCATGATGCCCGGGAAAGGTAAAGAGCAGGATCACTTTGTCGCACTCGATACCCA
ACCGAAATATCGGCTGGACAATGGCGATCTGATGATCCACCTGCAAGCCCCCGATCTCGGTTCGCTGAAC
AGCGGTTCATTGGTCTATTTCCGCAAGATCCCGGTGGGAAAAGTCTACGACTATGCCATCAATCCCAACA
AGCAAGGCGTGGTGATTGATGTCCTGATCGAGCGGCGTTTTACCGATCTGGTGAAAAAAGGTAGCCGTTT
CTGGAACGTTTCCGGCGTTGATGCCAACGTCAGTATCAGTGGCGCGAAGGTGAAACTGGAAAGCTTGGCG
GCACTGGTTAACGGTGCGATTGCCTTCGATTCACCAGAAGAGTCGAAACCTGCCGAGGCGGAAGATACCT
TTGGTCTGTATGAAGATCTGGCCCACAGCCAGCGTGGCGTAATAATAAAACTGGAACTGCCGAGTGGGGC
CGGATTAACCGCCGACTCGACGCCGTTAATGTATCAGGGGCTGGAAGTCGGACAGCTGACTAAACTGGAT
TTAAATCCTGGTGGTAAAGTCACAGGGGAAATGACCGTTGATCCCAGCGTCGTTACCCTGCTTCGTGAAA
ATACCCGCATCGAATTACGCAACCCGAAATTATCCCTTAGCGATGCTAATCTCAGCGCCCTGCTGACCGG
CAAAACCTTCGAGCTGGTGCCCGGCGATGGCGAGCCACGCAAAGAATTCGTTGTTGTGCCAGGCGAAAAA
GCACTGCTGCATGAACCTGATGTTCTGACGCTGACCCTGACCGCGCCGGAAAGTTACGGTATTGATGCGG
GTCAGCCGCTCATTCTTCACGGCGTGCAGGTAGGCCAGGTTATCGATCGTAAACTCACCAGCAAAGGCGT
CACCTTTACCGTCGCCATCGAGCCTCAGCATCGCGAACTGGTAAAAGGCGATAGCAAATTTGTCGTCAAC
AGCCGTGTCGATGTGAAGGTGGGGCTGGATGGCGTTGAGTTTCTCGGTGCCAGCGCCTCAGAATGGATCA
ATGGCGGGATCCGTATTCTGCCGGGCGATAAAGGTGAGATGAAAGCCAGCTATCCACTGTATGCCAATTT
GGAAAAAGCGCTGGAGAACAGCCTTAGCGATTTACCCACCACAACCGTGAGTTTGAGTGCAGAGACGCTG
CCGGATGTGCAGGCAGGATCGGTAGTGCTGTACCGTAAATTTGAAGTTGGTGAAGTGATTACCGTGCGTC
CGCGAGCTAACGCGTTTGACATCGATCTGCATATTAAGCCGGAGTATCGCAACCTTCTGACCAGCAATAG
CGTGTTCTGGGCAGAAGGCGGGGCGAAAGTTCAGCTGAATGGTAGTGGTCTGACCGTACAGGCATCCCCG
CTCTCCAGAGCTCTAAAGGGAGCCATTAGCTTCGACAACCTCAGCGGTGCCAGCGCCAGTCAGCGTAAAG
GCGATAAGCGTATTCTGTATGCTTCCGAAACAGCGGCCCGTGCGGTTGGCGGGCAGATTACGCTTCACGC
TTTCGATGCCGGAAAACTGGCGGTCGGGATGCCAATTCGCTATCTCGGTATTGACATCGGGCAAATCCAG
ACGCTGGATCTGATTACCGCACGCAATGAAGTACAGGCAAAGGCGGTACTTTACCCGGAATATGTCCAGA
CCTTTGCTCGCGGTGGTACGCGCTTCTCAGTGGTCACACCGCAAATTTCGGCAGCTGGCGTTGAGCATCT
TGATACTATCCTCCAGCCGTATATCAACGTCGAACCAGGCCGGGGCAATCCTCGCCGCGACTTTGAATTA
CAAGAGGCCACCATTACTGATTCGCGGTACCTGGATGGCTTAAGCATTATTGTTGAAGCGCCGGAAGCCG
GTTCGTTAGGCATCGGTACGCCTGTGCTGTTCCGTGGTCTGGAAGTCGGTACGGTTACAGGAATGACGCT
GGGGACATTGTCAGATCGCGTGATGATTGCGATGCGCATCAGTAAACGCTATCAACACCTGGTGCGTAAC
AATTCCGTCTTCTGGTTGGCATCGGGTTACGGTGGCGGCACCTTTAACCAGTTTATCCGTGGCGGCATCG
CCTTCGCCACGCCTCCGGGTACGCCACTGGCACCGAAAGCCCAGGAAGGCAAACACTTCCTGTTGCAGGA
AAGTGAACCGAAAGAGTGGCGTGAATGGGGAACTGCGCTTCCCAAAGGCGAGACCCATCACCACCATCAC
CATTAAGGCCAGGCCGGCCGATCCGGCTGCTAACAAAGCCCGAAAGGAAGCTGAGTTGGCTGCTGCCACC
GCTGAGCAATAACTAGCATAACCCCTTGGGGCCTCTAAACGGGTCTTGAGGGGTTTTTTGCTGAAAGGAG
GAACTATATCCGGATTGGCGAATGGG
[124 nt withheld, positions 4157-4280]
C
[91 nt withheld, positions 4282-4372]
A
[49 nt withheld, positions 4374-4422]
CCTTTGACGTTGGAGTCCACGTTCTTT
[37 nt withheld, positions 4450-4486]
ACCCTATCTCGGTCTATTCTTTTGATTTATAAGGGATTTTGCCGATTTCGGCCTATTGGTTAAAAAATGA
GCTGATTTAACAAAAATTTAACGCGAATTTTAACAAAATATTAACGCTTACAATTTAGGTGGCACTTTTC
GGGGAACGACGACCTGCAGCCAAGCTAGCTTGGCTGGACGTAAACTCCTCTTCAGACCTAATAACTTCGT
ATAGCATACATTATACGAAGTTATATTAAGGGTTATTGAATATGATCGGAATTGGGCTGCAGGAATTCGA
TAGCTTGGCTGCAGGTCGACCTCGAGGATGTGCGCGGAACCCCTATTTGTTTATTTTTCTAAATACATTC
AAATATGTATCCGCTCATGAGACAATAACCCTGATAAATGCTTCAATAATATTGAAAAAGGAAGAGTATG
AGTATTCAACATTTCCGTGTCGCCCTTATTCCCTTTTTTGCGGCATTTTGCCTTCCTGTTTTTGCTCACC
CAGAAACGCTGGTGAAAGTAAAAGATGCTGAAGATCAGTTGGGTGCACGAGTGGGTTACATCGAACTGGA
TCTCAACAGCGGTAAGATCCTTGAGAGTTTTCGCCCCGAAGAACGTTTTCCAATGATGAGCACTTTTAAA
GTTCTGCTATGTGGCGCGGTATTATCCCGTATTGACGCCGGGCAAGAGCAACTCGGTCGCCGCATACACT
ATTCTCAGAATGACTTGGTTGAGTACTCACCAGTCACAGAAAAGCATCTTACGGATGGCATGACAGTAAG
AGAATTATGCAGTGCTGCCATAACCATGAGTGATAACACTGCGGCCAACTTACTTCTGACAACGATCGGA
GGACCGAAGGAGCTAACCGCTTTTTTGCACAACATGGGGGATCATGTAACTCGCCTTGATCGTTGGGAAC
CGGAGCTGAATGAAGCCATACCAAACGACGAGCGTGACACCACGATGCCTGCAGCAATGGCAACAACGTT
GCGCAAACTATTAACTGGCGAACTACTTACTCTAGCTTCCCGGCAACAATTAATAGACTGGATGGAGGCG
GATAAAGTTGCAGGACCACTTCTGCGCTCGGCCCTTCCGGCTGGCTGGTTTATTGCTGATAAATCTGGAG
CCGGTGAGCGTGGCTCTCGCGGTATCATTGCAGCACTGGGGCCAGATGGTAAGCCCTCCCGTATCGTAGT
TATCTACACGACGGGGAGTCAGGCAACTATGGATGAACGAAATAGACAGATCGCTGAGATAGGTGCCTCA
CTGATTAAGCATTGGTAACTGTCAGACCAAGTTTACTCATATATACTTTAGATTGATTTAAAACTTCATT
TTTAATTTAAAAGGATCTAGGTGAAGATCCTTTTTGATAATCTCATGACCAAAATCCCTTAACGTGAGTT
TTCGTTCCACTGAGCGTCAGACCCCGTAGAAAAGATCAAAGGATCTTCTTGAGATCCTTTTTTTCTGCGC
GTAATCTGCTGCTTGCAAACAAAAAAACCACCGCTACCAGCGGTGGTTTGTTTGCCGGATCAAGAGCTAC
CAACTCTTTTTCCGAAGGTAACTGGCTTCAGCAGAGCGCAGATACCAAATACTGTCCTTCTAGTGTAGCC
GTAGTTAGGCCACCACTTCAAGAACTCTGTAGCACCGCCTACATACCTCGCTCTGCTAATCCTGTTACCA
GTGGCTGCTGCCAGTGGCGATAAGTCGTGTCTTACCGGGTTGGACTCAAGACGATAGTTACCGGATAAGG
CGCAGCGGTCGGGCTGAACGGGGGGTTCGTGCACACAGCCCAGCTTGGAGCGAACGACCTACACCGAACT
GAGATACCTACAGCGTGAGCTATGAGAAAGCGCCACGCTTCCCGAAGGGAGAAAGGCGGACAGGTATCCG
GTAAGCGGCAGGGTCGGAACAGGAGAGCGCACGAGGGAGCTTCCAGGGGGAAACGCCTGGTATCTTTATA
GTCCTGTCGGGTTTCGCCACCTCTGACTTGAGCGTCGATTTTTGTGATGCTCGTCAGGGGGGCGGAGCCT
ATGGAAAAACGCCAGCAACGCGGCCTTTTTACGGTTCCTGGCCTTTTGCTGGCCTTTTGCTCACATGTTC
TTTCCTGCGTTATCCCCTGATTCTGTGGATAACCGTATTACCGCCTTTGAGTGAGCTGATACCGCTCGCC
GCAGCCGAACGACCGAGCGCAGCGAGTCAGTGAGCGAGGAAGCGGAAGAGCGCCTGATGCGGTATTTTCT
CCTTACGCATCTGTGCGGTATTTCACACCGCAATGGTGCACTCTCAGTACAATCTGCTCTGATGCCGCAT
AGTTAAGCCAGTATACACTCCGCTATCGCTACGTGACTGGGTCATGGCTGCGCCCCGACACCCGCCAACA
CCCGCTGACGCGCCCTGACGGGCTTGTCTGCTCCCGGCATCCGCTTACAGACAAGCTGTGACCGTCTCCG
GGAGCTGCATGTGTCAGAGGTTTTCACCGTCATCACCGAAACGCGCGAGGCAGCTGCGGTAAAGCTCATC
AGCGTGGTCGTGAAGCGATTCACAGATGTCTGCCTGTTCATCCGCGTCCAGCTCGTTGAGTTTCTCCAGA
AGCGTTAATGTCTGGCTTCTGATAAAGCGGGCCATGTTAAGGGCGGTTTTTTCCTGTTTGGTCACTGATG
CCTCCGTGTAAGGGGGATTTCTGTTCATGGGGGTAATGATACCGATGAAACGAGAGAGGATGCTCACGAT
ACGGGTTACTGATGATGAACATGCCCGGTTACTGGAACGTTGTGAGGGTAAACAACTGGCGGTATGGATG
CGGCGGGACCAGAGAAAAATCACTCAGGGTCAATGCCAGCGCTTCGTTAATACAGATGTAGGTGTTCCAC
AGGGTAGCCAGCAGCATCCTGCGATGCAGATCCGGAACATAATGGTGCAGGGCGCTGACTTCCGCGTTTC
CAGACTTTACGAAACACGGAAACCGAAGACCATTCATGTTGTTGCTCAGGTCGCAGACGTTTTGCAGCAG
CAGTCGCTTCACGTTCGCTCGCGTATCGGTGATTCATTCTGCTAACCAGTAAGGCAACCCCGCCAGCCTA
GCCGGGTCCTCAACGACAGGAGCACGATCATGCGCACCCGTGGGGCCGCCATGCCGGCGATAATGGCCTG
CTTCTCGCCGAAACGTTTGGTGGCGGGACCAGTGACGAAGGCTTGAGCGAGGGCGTGCAAGATTCCGAAT
ACCGCAAGCGACAGGCCGATCATCGTCGCGCTCCAGCGAAAGCGGTCCTCGCCGAAAATGACCCAGAGCG
CTGCCGGCACCTGTCCTACGAGTTGCATGATAAAGAAGACAGTCATAAGTGCGGCGACGATAGTCATGCC
CCGCGCCCACCGGAAGGAGCTGACTGGGTTGAAGGCTCTCAAGGGCATCGGTCGAGATCCCGGTGCCTAA
TGAGTGAGCTAACTTACATTAATTGCGTTGCGCTCACTGCCCGCTTTCCAGTCGGGAAACCTGTCGTGCC
AGCTGCATTAATGAATCGGCCAACGCGCGGGGAGAGGC
Features (pLannotate 1.2.2; 19 found; start..end, strand, type, name):
   1009..1086    -  promoter       lacI promoter: lacI
   1094..1373    -  CDS            TcR (fragment): tetracycline efflux protein; tet; confers resistance to tetracycline
   1395..1413    +  promoter       T7 promoter: promoter for bacteriophage T7 RNA polymerase
   1414..1438    +  protein_bind   lac operator: The lac repressor binds to the lac operator to inhibit transcription in E. coli. This inhibition can be relieved by adding lactose or isopropyl-β-D-thiogalactopyranoside (IPTG). lac repressor encoded by lacI
   1495..3966    +  CDS            yebT (fragment): YEBT_ECOLI - Experimental evidence at protein level: Swiss-Prot protein existence level 1. Component of a transport pathway that contributes to membrane integrity (PubMed:27795327). May directly span the intermembrane space, facilitating the transport of substrates across the periplasm (Probable). From Escherichia coli (strain K12).
   4016..4065    +  CDS            SET1 (fragment): solubility-enhancement tag derived from T7 phage gene 10B
   4073..4120    +  terminator     T7 terminator: transcription terminator for bacteriophage T7 RNA polymerase
   4157..4585    +  rep_origin     f1 ori (sequence partly withheld): f1 bacteriophage origin of replication; arrow indicates direction of (+) strand synthesis
   4687..4720    +  protein_bind   loxP: Cre-mediated recombination occurs in the 8-bp core sequence (GCATACAT). Cre recombinase
   4750..4768    +  misc_feature   MCS (fragment): pBluescript multiple cloning site
   4799..4903    +  promoter       AmpR promoter: bla
   4904..5764    +  CDS            AmpR: β-lactamase; bla; confers resistance to ampicillin, carbenicillin, and related antibiotics
   5935..6523    +  rep_origin     ori: high-copy-number ColE1/pMB1/pBR322/pUC origin of replication
   6709..6848    -  misc_feature   bom: basis of mobility region from pBR322
   6950..7141    -  CDS            rop: Rop protein, which maintains plasmids at low copy number; rop
   7158..7538    +  CDS            YPB1_ECOLX: Protein predicted: Swiss-Prot protein existence level 4. From Escherichia coli.
   7610..7901    -  CDS            TcR (fragment): tetracycline efflux protein; tet; confers resistance to tetracycline
   7916..7937    -  protein_bind   CAP binding site: CAP binding activates transcription in the presence of cAMP. E. coli catabolite activator protein
   7950..1008    -  CDS            lacI (across the origin): lac repressor; lacI; The lac repressor binds to the lac operator to inhibit transcription in E. coli. This inhibition can be relieved by adding lactose or isopropyl-β-D-thiogalactopyranoside (IPTG).
