[The description below was written by a language model from this plasmid's Addgene catalogue record and pLannotate feature annotations shown in this document.]
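Description:
pBEL1999 is a bacterial expression plasmid built on the pET21a backbone for producing a soluble, engineered form of the E. coli protein LetB (also annotated as YebT), a periplasm-spanning component of a transport pathway implicated in lipid movement across the cell envelope and in membrane integrity. The insert, introduced by Gibson cloning, encodes residues 43–877, so the N-terminal transmembrane region is omitted, and it carries a C-terminal 6xHis tag for affinity purification. The defining change is the "PLL7" deletion: residues 816–826 are removed and the flanking positions are changed to glycine (S815G, T827G), bridging the gap left by the deletion. The sequenced record is about 8.0 kb.

Expression follows the standard pET arrangement. A T7 promoter with an adjacent lac operator drives the LetB coding sequence, followed by a T7 terminator, and a plasmid-borne lacI gene with its own promoter supplies repressor. Transcription therefore depends on T7 RNA polymerase in the host and is inducible with IPTG. Propagation relies on a ColE1/pBR322-type origin accompanied by the bom and rop elements, with ampicillin selection provided by β-lactamase under its native promoter. An f1 origin is also present. The automated annotation additionally reports a loxP site, short tetracycline-resistance fragments and a small "SET1" fragment just upstream of the terminator. These appear to be backbone remnants or partial matches rather than functional parts of the design, and the record assigns them no role. The construct is suited to overexpression and purification of this LetB deletion variant for structural and biochemical comparison with the wild-type protein.
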