Addgene plasmid #139903: pBEL1999
Purpose: Expression plasmid for LetB PLL7 deletion (without TM region)
Depositing lab: Gira Bhabha & Damian Ekiert. Depositing organization: NYU Grossman School of Medicine. Publication: LetB Structure Reveals a Tunnel for Lipid Transport across the Bacterial Envelope. Isom GL, Coudray N, MacRae MR, McManus CT, Ekiert DC, Bhabha G. Cell. 2020 Apr 30;181(3):653-664.e19. doi: 10.1016/j.cell.2020.03.030. PubMed 32359438.
Backbone
  Vector backbone: pET21a
  Vector type: Bacterial Expression
Growth in bacteria
  Bacterial resistance: Ampicillin, 100 μg/mL
  Growth temperature: 37°C
  Growth strain: DH5alpha
  Copy number: High Copy
Gene/Insert
  Gene/Insert name: LetB
  Species: E. coli
  Mutation: LetB(43-877; delta816-826, S815G, T827G)-6xHis
  Cloning method: Gibson Cloning
Terms and licenses: Academic/Nonprofit Terms; Industry Terms: Not Available to Industry
Depositor comments: Please visit https://www.biorxiv.org/content/10.1101/748145v1 for bioRxiv preprint.
How to cite: pBEL1999 was a gift from Gira Bhabha & Damian Ekiert (Addgene plasmid # 139903 ; http://n2t.net/addgene:139903 ; RRID:Addgene_139903)
